Addgene plasmid #214138: pACEBac1-PSMA1-PSMA2-PSMA3-PSMA4-PSMA5-PSMA6-PSMA7
Purpose: Insect cell expression of human 20S CP alpha-subunits
Depositing lab: Brenda Schulman. Depositing organization: Max Planck Institute of Biochemistry. Publication: Visualizing chaperone-mediated multistep assembly of the human 20S proteasome. Adolf F, Du J, Goodall EA, Walsh RM Jr, Rawson S, von Gronau S, Harper JW, Hanna J, Schulman BA. Nat Struct Mol Biol. 2024 Apr 10. doi: 10.1038/s41594-024-01268-9. PubMed 38600324.
Backbone
  Vector backbone: pACEBac1
  Total vector size (bp): 11905
  Vector type: Insect Expression
Growth in bacteria
  Bacterial resistance: Gentamicin, 10 μg/mL
  Growth temperature: 37°C
  Growth strain: DH5alpha
  Copy number: Unknown
Gene/Insert 1
  Gene/Insert name: PSMA1
  Species: H. sapiens (human)
  Entrez Gene: PSMA1 (a.k.a. HC2, HEL-S-275, NU, PROS30)
  Promoter: polyhedrin
  Cloning method: Unknown
  Sequencing primers: 5′ n/a
Gene/Insert 2
  Gene/Insert name: PSMA2
  Species: H. sapiens (human)
  Entrez Gene: PSMA2 (a.k.a. HC3, MU, PMSA2, PSC2)
  Promoter: polyhedrin
  Cloning method: Unknown
  Sequencing primers: 5′ n/a
Gene/Insert 3
  Gene/Insert name: PSMA3
  Species: H. sapiens (human)
  Entrez Gene: PSMA3 (a.k.a. HC8, PSC3)
  Promoter: polyhedrin
  Cloning method: Unknown
  Sequencing primers: 5′ n/a
Gene/Insert 4
  Gene/Insert name: PSMA4
  Species: H. sapiens (human)
  Entrez Gene: PSMA4 (a.k.a. HC9, HsT17706, PSC9)
  Promoter: polyhedrin
  Cloning method: Unknown
  Sequencing primers: 5′ n/a
Gene/Insert 5
  Gene/Insert name: PSMA5
  Species: H. sapiens (human)
  Entrez Gene: PSMA5 (a.k.a. PSC5, ZETA)
  Promoter: polyhedrin
  Cloning method: Unknown
  Sequencing primers: 5′ n/a
Gene/Insert 6
  Gene/Insert name: PSMA6
  Species: H. sapiens (human)
  Entrez Gene: PSMA6 (a.k.a. IOTA, PROS27, p27K)
  Promoter: polyhedrin
  Cloning method: Unknown
  Sequencing primers: 5′ n/a
Gene/Insert 7
  Gene/Insert name: PSMA7
  Species: H. sapiens (human)
  Entrez Gene: PSMA7 (a.k.a. C6, HEL-S-276, HSPC, RC6-1, XAPC7)
  Promoter: polyhedrin
  Cloning method: Unknown
  Sequencing primers: 5′ n/a
Terms and licenses: Academic/Nonprofit Terms; Industry Terms: Not Available to Industry
Depositor comments: Please note there is a deletion in Gentamycin that causes slightly reduced growth efficiency on (+Amp/Kan/Gen/Tet) compared to cells with a fully WT Gen resistance gene.
How to cite: pACEBac1-PSMA1-PSMA2-PSMA3-PSMA4-PSMA5-PSMA6-PSMA7 was a gift from Brenda Schulman (Addgene plasmid # 214138 ; http://n2t.net/addgene:214138 ; RRID:Addgene_214138)
