[The description below was written by a language model from this plasmid's Addgene catalogue record and pLannotate feature annotations shown in this document.]
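Description:
pACEBac1-PSMA1-PSMA2-PSMA3-PSMA4-PSMA5-PSMA6-PSMA7 is a baculovirus transfer plasmid of about 11.9 kb, built on the pACEBac1 backbone, for co-expressing all seven human 20S proteasome core particle alpha-subunits in insect cells. It replicates in E. coli from a high-copy ColE1/pUC-type origin and is selected with gentamicin through the aacC1 acetyltransferase gene, driven by a class 1 integron Pc promoter. The depositor notes a deletion in the gentamicin resistance gene that slightly reduces growth efficiency under selection compared with a wild-type marker.

The payload is a tandem array of seven expression cassettes, all in the same orientation. Each has its own Autographa californica polyhedrin promoter, one coding sequence (PSMA1 through PSMA7 in order) and an SV40 polyadenylation signal. The polyhedrin promoter is a very late baculoviral promoter that gives strong expression in infected insect cells. The array and the gentamicin marker lie between the Tn7R and Tn7L ends of a mini-Tn7 element, while the origin lies outside it. This layout allows Tn7 transposition of the whole multigene block into a baculoviral bacmid to generate recombinant virus. A loxP site upstream of the first cassette is the backbone's handle for Cre-mediated fusion with other plasmids carrying further subunits.

The catalogue lists every insert as human, so the bovine labels on several subunits probably reflect best database matches among highly conserved orthologues. The short "large T antigen" and "SET1" fragments recurring after each gene appear to be annotation hits within repeated terminator and linker sequence, not expressed parts. No affinity tags are annotated or listed. The construct supplies the alpha-ring components for recombinant production of the human 20S proteasome, and its associated publication concerns chaperone-mediated assembly of that complex.
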