Features (pLannotate 1.2.2; 41 found; start..end, strand, type, name):
    190..778     +  rep_origin     ori: high-copy-number ColE1/pMB1/pBR322/pUC origin of replication
    913..1136    -  mobile_element Tn7R: mini-Tn7 element (right end of the Tn7 transposon) Tn7
   1203..1736    -  CDS            GmR: gentamycin acetyltransferase; aacC1; confers resistance to gentamycin
   1906..1934    -  promoter       Pc promoter: intI1 (promoter lies within the coding sequence); class 1 integron promoter
   2005..2038    +  protein_bind   loxP: Cre-mediated recombination occurs in the 8-bp core sequence (GCATACAT). Cre recombinase
   2115..2206    +  promoter       polyhedrin promoter: polh from Autographa californica; promoter for the baculovirus polyhedrin gene
   2271..3059    +  CDS            PSMA1 (sequence withheld): PSA1_HUMAN - Also known as HC2, NU, PROS30, PSC2. Experimental evidence at protein level: Swiss-Prot protein existence level 1. Component of the 20S core proteasome complex involved in the proteolytic degradation of most intracellular proteins. This complex plays numerous essential roles within the cell by associating with different regulatory particles. Associated with two 19S regulatory particles, forms the 26S proteasome and thus participates in the ATP- dependent degradation of ubiquitinated proteins. The 26S proteasome plays a key role in the maintenance of protein homeostasis by removing
   3125..3208    +  CDS            large T antigen (fragment): large T antigen from SV40 (simian virus 40)
   3231..3365    +  polyA_signal   SV40 poly(A) signal: SV40 polyadenylation signal
   3394..3443    +  CDS            SET1 (fragment): solubility-enhancement tag derived from T7 phage gene 10B
   3521..3612    +  promoter       polyhedrin promoter: polh from Autographa californica; promoter for the baculovirus polyhedrin gene
   3677..4378    +  CDS            PSMA2 (sequence withheld): PSA2_BOVIN - Experimental evidence at protein level: Swiss-Prot protein existence level 1. Component of the 20S core proteasome complex involved in the proteolytic degradation of most intracellular proteins. This complex plays numerous essential roles within the cell by associating with different regulatory particles. Associated with two 19S regulatory particles, forms the 26S proteasome and thus participates in the ATP- dependent degradation of ubiquitinated proteins. The 26S proteasome plays a key role in the maintenance of protein homeostasis by removing misfolded or damaged proteins that c
   4444..4527    +  CDS            large T antigen (fragment): large T antigen from SV40 (simian virus 40)
   4550..4684    +  polyA_signal   SV40 poly(A) signal: SV40 polyadenylation signal
   4713..4762    +  CDS            SET1 (fragment): solubility-enhancement tag derived from T7 phage gene 10B
   4840..4931    +  promoter       polyhedrin promoter: polh from Autographa californica; promoter for the baculovirus polyhedrin gene
   4996..5760    +  CDS            PSMA3 (sequence withheld): PSA3_HUMAN - Also known as HC8, PSC8. Experimental evidence at protein level: Swiss-Prot protein existence level 1. Component of the 20S core proteasome complex involved in the proteolytic degradation of most intracellular proteins. This complex plays numerous essential roles within the cell by associating with different regulatory particles. Associated with two 19S regulatory particles, forms the 26S proteasome and thus participates in the ATP- dependent degradation of ubiquitinated proteins. The 26S proteasome plays a key role in the maintenance of protein homeostasis by removing misfolded o
   5826..5909    +  CDS            large T antigen (fragment): large T antigen from SV40 (simian virus 40)
   5932..6066    +  polyA_signal   SV40 poly(A) signal: SV40 polyadenylation signal
   6095..6144    +  CDS            SET1 (fragment): solubility-enhancement tag derived from T7 phage gene 10B
   6222..6313    +  promoter       polyhedrin promoter: polh from Autographa californica; promoter for the baculovirus polyhedrin gene
   6378..7160    +  CDS            PSMA4 (sequence withheld): PSA4_BOVIN - Experimental evidence at protein level: Swiss-Prot protein existence level 1. Component of the 20S core proteasome complex involved in the proteolytic degradation of most intracellular proteins. This complex plays numerous essential roles within the cell by associating with different regulatory particles. Associated with two 19S regulatory particles, forms the 26S proteasome and thus participates in the ATP- dependent degradation of ubiquitinated proteins. The 26S proteasome plays a key role in the maintenance of protein homeostasis by removing misfolded or damaged proteins that c
   7226..7309    +  CDS            large T antigen (fragment): large T antigen from SV40 (simian virus 40)
   7332..7466    +  polyA_signal   SV40 poly(A) signal: SV40 polyadenylation signal
   7495..7544    +  CDS            SET1 (fragment): solubility-enhancement tag derived from T7 phage gene 10B
   7669..7760    +  promoter       polyhedrin promoter: polh from Autographa californica; promoter for the baculovirus polyhedrin gene
   7825..8547    +  CDS            PSMA5 (sequence withheld): PSA5_BOVIN - Experimental evidence at protein level: Swiss-Prot protein existence level 1. Component of the 20S core proteasome complex involved in the proteolytic degradation of most intracellular proteins. This complex plays numerous essential roles within the cell by associating with different regulatory particles. Associated with two 19S regulatory particles, forms the 26S proteasome and thus participates in the ATP- dependent degradation of ubiquitinated proteins. The 26S proteasome plays a key role in the maintenance of protein homeostasis by removing misfolded or damaged proteins that c
   8613..8696    +  CDS            large T antigen (fragment): large T antigen from SV40 (simian virus 40)
   8719..8853    +  polyA_signal   SV40 poly(A) signal: SV40 polyadenylation signal
   8882..8931    +  CDS            SET1 (fragment): solubility-enhancement tag derived from T7 phage gene 10B
   9008..9099    +  promoter       polyhedrin promoter: polh from Autographa californica; promoter for the baculovirus polyhedrin gene
   9164..9901    +  CDS            PSMA6 (sequence withheld): PSA6_BOVIN - Experimental evidence at protein level: Swiss-Prot protein existence level 1. Component of the 20S core proteasome complex involved in the proteolytic degradation of most intracellular proteins. This complex plays numerous essential roles within the cell by associating with different regulatory particles. Associated with two 19S regulatory particles, forms the 26S proteasome and thus participates in the ATP- dependent degradation of ubiquitinated proteins. The 26S proteasome plays a key role in the maintenance of protein homeostasis by removing misfolded or damaged proteins that c
   9967..10050   +  CDS            large T antigen (fragment): large T antigen from SV40 (simian virus 40)
  10073..10207   +  polyA_signal   SV40 poly(A) signal: SV40 polyadenylation signal
  10236..10285   +  CDS            SET1 (fragment): solubility-enhancement tag derived from T7 phage gene 10B
  10363..10454   +  promoter       polyhedrin promoter: polh from Autographa californica; promoter for the baculovirus polyhedrin gene
  10519..11262   +  CDS            PSMA7 (sequence withheld): PSA7_HUMAN - Also known as HSPC. Experimental evidence at protein level: Swiss-Prot protein existence level 1. Component of the 20S core proteasome complex involved in the proteolytic degradation of most intracellular proteins. This complex plays numerous essential roles within the cell by associating with different regulatory particles. Associated with two 19S regulatory particles, forms the 26S proteasome and thus participates in the ATP- dependent degradation of ubiquitinated proteins. The 26S proteasome plays a key role in the maintenance of protein homeostasis by removing misfolded or dam
  11328..11411   +  CDS            large T antigen (fragment): large T antigen from SV40 (simian virus 40)
  11434..11568   +  polyA_signal   SV40 poly(A) signal: SV40 polyadenylation signal
  11597..11646   +  CDS            SET1 (fragment): solubility-enhancement tag derived from T7 phage gene 10B
  11720..11885   -  mobile_element Tn7L: mini-Tn7 element (left end of the Tn7 transposon) Tn7
>Addgene plasmid #214138 | pACEBac1-PSMA1-PSMA2-PSMA3-PSMA4-PSMA5-PSMA6-PSMA7 | addgene full sequence | sequence record 431242 | Addgene NGS Result
ACCGGTTGACTTGGGTCAACTGTCAGACCAAGTTTACTCATATATACTTTAGATTGATTTAAAACTTCAT
TTTTAATTTAAAAGGATCTAGGTGAAGATCCTTTTTGATAATCTCATGACCAAAATCCCTTAACGTGAGT
TTTCGTTCCACTGAGCGTCAGACCCCGTAGAAAAGATCAAAGGATCTTCTTGAGATCCTTTTTTTCTGCG
CGTAATCTGCTGCTTGCAAACAAAAAAACCACCGCTACCAGCGGTGGTTTGTTTGCCGGATCAAGAGCTA
CCAACTCTTTTTCCGAAGGTAACTGGCTTCAGCAGAGCGCAGATACCAAATACTGTTCTTCTAGTGTAGC
CGTAGTTAGGCCACCACTTCAAGAACTCTGTAGCACCGCCTACATACCTCGCTCTGCTAATCCTGTTACC
AGTGGCTGCTGCCAGTGGCGATAAGTCGTGTCTTACCGGGTTGGACTCAAGACGATAGTTACCGGATAAG
GCGCAGCGGTCGGGCTGAACGGGGGGTTCGTGCACACAGCCCAGCTTGGAGCGAACGACCTACACCGAAC
TGAGATACCTACAGCGTGAGCTATGAGAAAGCGCCACGCTTCCCGAAGGGAGAAAGGCGGACAGGTATCC
GGTAAGCGGCAGGGTCGGAACAGGAGAGCGCACGAGGGAGCTTCCAGGGGGAAACGCCTGGTATCTTTAT
AGTCCTGTCGGGTTTCGCCACCTCTGACTTGAGCGTCGATTTTTGTGATGCTCGTCAGGGGGGCGGAGCC
TATGGAAAAACGCCAGCAACGCGGCCTTTTTACGGTTCCTGGCCTTTTGCTGGCCTTTTGCTCACATGTT
CTTTCCTGCGTTATCCCCTGATTGACTTGGGTCGCTCTTCCTGTGGATGCGCAGATGCCCTGCGTAAGCG
GGTGTGGGCGGACAATAAAGTCTTAAACTGAACAAAATAGATCTAAACTATGACAATAAAGTCTTAAACT
AGACAGAATAGTTGTAAACTGAAATCAGTCCAGTTATGCTGTGAAAAAGCATACTGGACTTTTGTTATGG
CTAAAGCAAACTCTTCATTTTCTGAAGTGCAAATTGCCCGTCGTATTAAAGAGGGGCGTGGCCAAGGGCA
TGTAAAGACTATATTCGCGGCGTTGTGACAATTTACCGAACAACTCCGCGGCCGGGAAGCCGATCTCGGC
TTGAACGAATTGTTAGGTGGCGGTACTTGGGTCGATATCAAAGTGCATCACTTCTTCCCGTATGCCCAAC
TTTGTATAGAGAGCCACTGCGGGATCGTCACCGTAATCTGCTTGCACGTAGATCACATAAGCACCAAGCG
CGTTGGCCTCATGCTTGAGGAGATTGATGAGCGCGGTGGCAATGCCCTGCCTCCGGTGCTCGCCGGAGAC
TGCGAGATCATAGATATAGATCTCACTACGCGGCTGCTCAAACTTGGGCAGAACGTAAGCCGCGAGAGCG
CCAACAACCGCTTCTTGGTCGAAGGCAGCAAGCGCGATGAATGTCTTACTACGGAGCAAGTTCCCGAGGT
AATCGGAGTCCGGCTGATGTTGGGAGTAGGTGGCTACGTCTCCGAACTCACGACCGAAAAGATCAAGAGC
AGCCCGCATGGATTTGACTTGGTCAGGGCCGAGCCTACATGTGCGAATGATGCCCATACTTGAGCCACCT
AACTTTGTTTTAGGGCGACTGCCCTGCTGCGTAACATCGTTGCTGCTCCATAACATCAAACATCGACCCA
CGGCGTAACGCGCTTGCTGCTTGGATGCCCGAGGCATAGACTGTACAAAAAAACAGTCATAACAAGCCAT
GAAAACCGCCACTGCGCCGTTACCACCGCTGCGTTCGGTCAAGGTTCTGGACCAGTTGCGTGAGCGCATA
CGCTACTTGCATTACAGTTTACGAACCGAACAGGCTTATGTCAACTGGGTTCGTGCCTTCATCCGTTTCC
ACGGTGTGCGTCACCCGGCAACCTTGGGCAGCAGCGAAGTCGCCATAACTTCGTATAGCATACATTATAC
GAAGTTATCTGTAACTATAACGGTCCTAAGGTAGCGAGTTTAAACACTAGTATCGATTCGCGACCTACTC
CGGAATATTAATAGATCATGGAGATAATTAAAATGATAACCATCTCGCAAATAAATAAGTATTTTACTGT
TTTCGTAACAGTTTTGTAATAAAAAAACCTATAAATATTCCGGATTATTCATACCGTCCCACCATCGGGC
GCGGATCCCGGTCCGAAGCGCGCGGAATTC
[789 nt withheld, positions 2271-3059]
TAATGAGCGGCCGCTTTCGAATCTAGAGCCTGCAGTCTCGACAAGCTTGTCGAGAAGTACTAGAGGATCA
TAATCAGCCATACCACATTTGTAGAGGTTTTACTTGCTTTAAAAAACCTCCCACACCTCCCCCTGAACCT
GAAACATAAAATGAATGCAATTGTTGTTGTTAACTTGTTTATTGCAGCTTATAATGGTTACAAATAAAGC
AATAGCATCACAAATTTCACAAATAAAGCATTTTTTTCACTGCATTCTAGTTGTGGTTTGTCCAAACTCA
TCAATGTATCTTATCATGTCTGGATCTGATCACTGCTTGAGCCTAGAAGATCCGGCTGCTAACAAAGCCC
GAAAGGAAGCTGAGTTGGCTGCTGCCACCGCTGAGCAATAACTATCATAACCATTTAAATAAACTGGATA
CTATTGCACGTTTAAATCGACCTACTCCGGAATATTAATAGATCATGGAGATAATTAAAATGATAACCAT
CTCGCAAATAAATAAGTATTTTACTGTTTTCGTAACAGTTTTGTAATAAAAAAACCTATAAATATTCCGG
ATTATTCATACCGTCCCACCATCGGGCGCGGATCCCGGTCCGAAGCGCGCGGAATTC
[702 nt withheld, positions 3677-4378]
TAATGAGCGGCCGCTTTCGAATCTAGAGCCTGCAGTCTCGACAAGCTTGTCGAGAAGTACTAGAGGATCA
TAATCAGCCATACCACATTTGTAGAGGTTTTACTTGCTTTAAAAAACCTCCCACACCTCCCCCTGAACCT
GAAACATAAAATGAATGCAATTGTTGTTGTTAACTTGTTTATTGCAGCTTATAATGGTTACAAATAAAGC
AATAGCATCACAAATTTCACAAATAAAGCATTTTTTTCACTGCATTCTAGTTGTGGTTTGTCCAAACTCA
TCAATGTATCTTATCATGTCTGGATCTGATCACTGCTTGAGCCTAGAAGATCCGGCTGCTAACAAAGCCC
GAAAGGAAGCTGAGTTGGCTGCTGCCACCGCTGAGCAATAACTATCATAACCATTTAAATAAACCTAATG
ATGCCTGATGTTTAAATCGACCTACTCCGGAATATTAATAGATCATGGAGATAATTAAAATGATAACCAT
CTCGCAAATAAATAAGTATTTTACTGTTTTCGTAACAGTTTTGTAATAAAAAAACCTATAAATATTCCGG
ATTATTCATACCGTCCCACCATCGGGCGCGGATCCCGGTCCGAAGCGCGCGGAATTC
[765 nt withheld, positions 4996-5760]
TAATGAGCGGCCGCTTTCGAATCTAGAGCCTGCAGTCTCGACAAGCTTGTCGAGAAGTACTAGAGGATCA
TAATCAGCCATACCACATTTGTAGAGGTTTTACTTGCTTTAAAAAACCTCCCACACCTCCCCCTGAACCT
GAAACATAAAATGAATGCAATTGTTGTTGTTAACTTGTTTATTGCAGCTTATAATGGTTACAAATAAAGC
AATAGCATCACAAATTTCACAAATAAAGCATTTTTTTCACTGCATTCTAGTTGTGGTTTGTCCAAACTCA
TCAATGTATCTTATCATGTCTGGATCTGATCACTGCTTGAGCCTAGAAGATCCGGCTGCTAACAAAGCCC
GAAAGGAAGCTGAGTTGGCTGCTGCCACCGCTGAGCAATAACTATCATAACCATTTAAATAAACGGTTCA
CATAGCTTAGTTTAAATCGACCTACTCCGGAATATTAATAGATCATGGAGATAATTAAAATGATAACCAT
CTCGCAAATAAATAAGTATTTTACTGTTTTCGTAACAGTTTTGTAATAAAAAAACCTATAAATATTCCGG
ATTATTCATACCGTCCCACCATCGGGCGCGGATCCCGGTCCGAAGCGCGCGGAATTC
[783 nt withheld, positions 6378-7160]
TAGTAAGCGGCCGCTTTCGAATCTAGAGCCTGCAGTCTCGACAAGCTTGTCGAGAAGTACTAGAGGATCA
TAATCAGCCATACCACATTTGTAGAGGTTTTACTTGCTTTAAAAAACCTCCCACACCTCCCCCTGAACCT
GAAACATAAAATGAATGCAATTGTTGTTGTTAACTTGTTTATTGCAGCTTATAATGGTTACAAATAAAGC
AATAGCATCACAAATTTCACAAATAAAGCATTTTTTTCACTGCATTCTAGTTGTGGTTTGTCCAAACTCA
TCAATGTATCTTATCATGTCTGGATCTGATCACTGCTTGAGCCTAGAAGATCCGGCTGCTAACAAAGCCC
GAAAGGAAGCTGAGTTGGCTGCTGCCACCGCTGAGCAATAACTATCATAACCATTTAAATAAACACTGAC
ATTGACTTGGTTTCCTAGGGTATACCCATCTAAGGTAGCGAGTTTAAACACTAGTATCGATTCGCGACCT
ACTCCGGAATATTAATAGATCATGGAGATAATTAAAATGATAACCATCTCGCAAATAAATAAGTATTTTA
CTGTTTTCGTAACAGTTTTGTAATAAAAAAACCTATAAATATTCCGGATTATTCATACCGTCCCACCATC
GGGCGCGGATCCCGGTCCGAAGCGCGCGGAATTC
[723 nt withheld, positions 7825-8547]
TAATGAGCGGCCGCTTTCGAATCTAGAGCCTGCAGTCTCGACAAGCTTGTCGAGAAGTACTAGAGGATCA
TAATCAGCCATACCACATTTGTAGAGGTTTTACTTGCTTTAAAAAACCTCCCACACCTCCCCCTGAACCT
GAAACATAAAATGAATGCAATTGTTGTTGTTAACTTGTTTATTGCAGCTTATAATGGTTACAAATAAAGC
AATAGCATCACAAATTTCACAAATAAAGCATTTTTTTCACTGCATTCTAGTTGTGGTTTGTCCAAACTCA
TCAATGTATCTTATCATGTCTGGATCTGATCACTGCTTGAGCCTAGAAGATCCGGCTGCTAACAAAGCCC
GAAAGGAAGCTGAGTTGGCTGCTGCCACCGCTGAGCAATAACTATCATAACCATTTAATAAACTGGATAC
TATTGCACGTTTAAATCGACCTACTCCGGAATATTAATAGATCATGGAGATAATTAAAATGATAACCATC
TCGCAAATAAATAAGTATTTTACTGTTTTCGTAACAGTTTTGTAATAAAAAAACCTATAAATATTCCGGA
TTATTCATACCGTCCCACCATCGGGCGCGGATCCCGGTCCGAAGCGCGCGGAATTC
[738 nt withheld, positions 9164-9901]
TAATGAGCGGCCGCTTTCGAATCTAGAGCCTGCAGTCTCGACAAGCTTGTCGAGAAGTACTAGAGGATCA
TAATCAGCCATACCACATTTGTAGAGGTTTTACTTGCTTTAAAAAACCTCCCACACCTCCCCCTGAACCT
GAAACATAAAATGAATGCAATTGTTGTTGTTAACTTGTTTATTGCAGCTTATAATGGTTACAAATAAAGC
AATAGCATCACAAATTTCACAAATAAAGCATTTTTTTCACTGCATTCTAGTTGTGGTTTGTCCAAACTCA
TCAATGTATCTTATCATGTCTGGATCTGATCACTGCTTGAGCCTAGAAGATCCGGCTGCTAACAAAGCCC
GAAAGGAAGCTGAGTTGGCTGCTGCCACCGCTGAGCAATAACTATCATAACCATTTAAATAAACCTAATG
ATGCCTGATGTTTAAATCGACCTACTCCGGAATATTAATAGATCATGGAGATAATTAAAATGATAACCAT
CTCGCAAATAAATAAGTATTTTACTGTTTTCGTAACAGTTTTGTAATAAAAAAACCTATAAATATTCCGG
ATTATTCATACCGTCCCACCATCGGGCGCGGATCCCGGTCCGAAGCGCGCGGAATTC
[744 nt withheld, positions 10519-11262]
TGATAAGCGGCCGCTTTCGAATCTAGAGCCTGCAGTCTCGACAAGCTTGTCGAGAAGTACTAGAGGATCA
TAATCAGCCATACCACATTTGTAGAGGTTTTACTTGCTTTAAAAAACCTCCCACACCTCCCCCTGAACCT
GAAACATAAAATGAATGCAATTGTTGTTGTTAACTTGTTTATTGCAGCTTATAATGGTTACAAATAAAGC
AATAGCATCACAAATTTCACAAATAAAGCATTTTTTTCACTGCATTCTAGTTGTGGTTTGTCCAAACTCA
TCAATGTATCTTATCATGTCTGGATCTGATCACTGCTTGAGCCTAGAAGATCCGGCTGCTAACAAAGCCC
GAAAGGAAGCTGAGTTGGCTGCTGCCACCGCTGAGCAATAACTATCATAACCATTTAAATAAACGGTTCA
CATAGCTTAGTTTCCTAGGGTATACCCATCTAATTGGAACCAGATAAGTGAAATCTAGTTCCAAACTATT
TTGTCATTTTTAATTTTCGTATTAGCTTACGACGCTACACCCAGTTCCCATCTATTTTGTCACTCTTCCC
TAAATAATCCTTAAAAACTCCATTTCCACCCCTCCCAGTTCCCAACTATTTTGTCCGCCCACA
